Addgene plasmid #152643: pGBW-m4134068
Purpose: Mammalian expression plasmid for SARS-CoV-2 nsp10
Depositing lab: Ginkgo Bioworks & Benjie Chen. Depositing organization: Ginkgo Bioworks.
Backbone
  Vector backbone: pTwist_CMV_Puro_6
  Backbone size w/o insert (bp): 6080
  Vector type: Mammalian Expression
  Selectable markers: Puromycin
Growth in bacteria
  Bacterial resistance: Ampicillin, 100 μg/mL
  Growth temperature: 37°C
  Growth strain: DH5alpha
  Copy number: High Copy
Gene/Insert
  Gene/Insert name: SARS-CoV-2 nsp10
  Species: Severe acute respiratory syndrome coronavirus 2
  Insert size (bp): 416
  Mutation: wt
  Entrez Gene: ORF1ab (a.k.a. GU280_gp01)
  Promoter: CMV
  Tag / fusion protein: Cleavable TEV;TapTag (C terminal on backbone)
  Cloning method: Unknown
Resource information
  A portion of this plasmid was derived from a plasmid made by: GinkgoBioworks
Depositor comments: NCBI reference sequence: YP_009725306.1
How to cite: pGBW-m4134068 was a gift from Ginkgo Bioworks & Benjie Chen (Addgene plasmid # 152643 ; http://n2t.net/addgene:152643 ; RRID:Addgene_152643)
