[The description below was written by a language model from this plasmid's Addgene catalogue record and pLannotate feature annotations shown in this document.]
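Description:
pGBW-m4134068 is a mammalian expression plasmid carrying wild-type SARS-CoV-2 non-structural protein 10 (nsp10), a cleavage product of the ORF1ab polyprotein, in the pTwist_CMV_Puro_6 backbone. It is propagated in E. coli as a high-copy plasmid through a ColE1/pUC-type origin and selected with ampicillin via a full-length β-lactamase gene. A separate cassette, in which the human ubiquitin C promoter drives puromycin N-acetyltransferase followed by a synthetic poly(A) signal, allows puromycin selection of transfected mammalian cells.

The nsp10 coding sequence spans the numbering origin of the circular record and sits immediately downstream of the CMV enhancer and promoter elements. It is fused at its C terminus to a backbone-encoded tag described as a cleavable TEV site plus "TapTag". The annotation fits a classical tandem affinity purification tag. A short fragment matching myosin light chain kinase 2 probably corresponds to a calmodulin-binding peptide, and it is followed by IgG-binding domains of Staphylococcus aureus protein A. The TEV site itself is not annotated, though in the classical design it lies between these two modules so that the protein A part can be removed after the first affinity step.

An SV40 polyadenylation signal lies just downstream of the tag, although the table annotates it on the opposite strand. The expression unit is flanked by β-globin insulator elements and by bacterial (T7 and rrnG) terminators, which help isolate it from neighbouring transcription. nsp10 is a cofactor that stimulates the nsp14 exoribonuclease and nsp16 2'-O-methyltransferase. The record states only mammalian expression as the purpose, but the tag design makes the construct suitable for affinity purification of nsp10 and its binding partners from mammalian cells.
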