Features (pLannotate 1.2.2; 21 found; start..end, strand, type, name):
    479..556     +  CDS            MYLK2 (fragment): MYLK2_HUMAN - Experimental evidence at protein level: Swiss-Prot protein existence level 1. Implicated in the level of global muscle contraction and cardiac function. Phosphorylates a specific serine in the N-terminus of a myosin light chain. From Homo sapiens (Human).
    638..988     +  CDS            spa (fragment): SPA_STAAU - Experimental evidence at protein level: Swiss-Prot protein existence level 1. Plays a role in the inhibition of the host innate and adaptive immune responses. Possesses five immunoglobulin-binding domains that capture both the fragment crystallizable region (Fc region) and the Fab region (part of Ig that identifies antigen) of immunoglobulins (By similarity). In turn, Staphylococcus aureus is protected from phagocytic killing via inhibition of Ig Fc region. In addition, the host elicited B-cell response is prevented due to a decrease of antibody-secreting cell proliferation that en
   1053..1174    -  polyA_signal   SV40 poly(A) signal: SV40 polyadenylation signal
   1197..1266    -  CDS            large T antigen (fragment): large T antigen from SV40 (simian virus 40)
   1289..1335    +  terminator     T7 terminator: transcription terminator for bacteriophage T7 RNA polymerase
   1365..1501    +  terminator     rrnG terminator: transcription terminator from the E. coli ribosomal RNA rrnG operon (Albrechtsen et al., 1991)
   1546..1617    +  misc_feature   3' β-globin insulator: insulator downstream of the human β-globin locus (Farrell et al., 2002)
   1843..2431    -  rep_origin     ori: high-copy-number ColE1/pMB1/pBR322/pUC origin of replication
   2603..2667    -  CDS            bla(M) (fragment): β-lactamase lacking the signal sequence; bla(M); allows cytosolic expression of β-lactamase
   2931..4140    +  promoter       UbC promoter: human ubiquitin C promoter
   4144..4741    +  CDS            PuroR (fragment): puromycin N-acetyltransferase; pac from Streptomyces; confers resistance to puromycin
   4770..4818    +  polyA_signal   poly(A) signal: synthetic polyadenylation signal
   5084..5944    +  CDS            AmpR: β-lactamase; bla; confers resistance to ampicillin, carbenicillin, and related antibiotics
   5957..6093    +  terminator     rrnG terminator: transcription terminator from the E. coli ribosomal RNA rrnG operon (Albrechtsen et al., 1991)
   6238..6309    +  misc_feature   5' β-globin insulator: insulator upstream of the human β-globin locus (Farrell et al., 2002)
   6314..6360    -  terminator     T7 terminator: transcription terminator for bacteriophage T7 RNA polymerase
   6378..6426    -  polyA_signal   poly(A) signal: synthetic polyadenylation signal
   6507..6810    +  enhancer       CMV enhancer: human cytomegalovirus immediate early enhancer
   6883..6900    -  promoter       CMV promoter (fragment): human cytomegalovirus (CMV) immediate early promoter
   6963..7014    +  promoter       CMVd2 promoter: truncated human cytomegalovirus (CMV) immediate early promoter that yields moderately reduced expression relative to the full-length promoter
   7080..424     +  CDS            R1A_SARS2 (fragment) (across the origin) (sequence partly withheld): Experimental evidence at protein level: Swiss-Prot protein existence level 1. [Non-structural protein 10]: Plays a pivotal role in viral transcription by stimulating both nsp14 3'-5' exoribonuclease and nsp16 2'-O-methyltransferase activities. Therefore plays an essential role in viral mRNAs cap methylation. From Severe acute respiratory syndrome coronavirus 2 (2019-nCoV) (SARS-CoV-2).
>Addgene plasmid #152643 | pGBW-m4134068 | depositor full sequence | sequence record 295655 | Full Sequence
CACCATG
[417 nt withheld, positions 8-424]
GAAAACCTTTACTTTCAGTCGGGACGGCGAATCCCGGGGCTGATAAATCCCTGGAAAAGGAGATGGAAGA
AGAACTTTATTGCAGTGTCTGCGGCTAACCGGTTCAAAAAGATCAGTTCAAGCGGCGCCCTAGATTACGA
CATTCCTACGACCGCCTCCGAGAATCTCTATTTCCAGGGTGAATTTGGCTTGGCACAACATGACGAGGCC
GTCGATAACAAGTTTAATAAAGAACAGCAGAACGCTTTCTATGAGATCCTTCACTTACCAAATCTGAACG
AAGAGCAACGCAACGCTTTCATTCAGAGCCTGAAAGACGATCCCTCGCAGTCTGCAAATCTCCTGGCCGA
AGCCAAGAAGCTGAATGACGCACAGGCTCCAAAAGTTGATAACAAGTTTAACAAGGAGCAGCAGAATGCT
TTCTACGAGATATTGCACCTTCCTAATCTGAATGAGGAACAAAGAAATGCATTTATCCAGTCCCTAAAAG
ACGATCCATCACAGAGTGCCAACCTGCTTGCGGAAGCCAAAAAGCTCAATGATGCCCAGGCCCCGAAAGT
AGACGCGAACCATCAATAAGCTAGCTTGACTGACTGAGATACAGCGTACCTTCAGCTCACAGACATGATA
AGATACATTGATGAGTTTGGACAAACCACAACTAGAATGCAGTGAAAAAAATGCTTTATTTGTGAAATTT
GTGATGCTATTGCTTTATTTGTAACCATTATAAGCTGCAATAAACAAGTTAACAACAACAATTGCATTCA
TTTTATGTTTCAGGTTCAGGGGGAGGTGTGGGAGGTTTTTTAAAGCAAGTAAAACCTCTACAAATGTGGT
ATTGGCCCATCTCTATCGGTATCGTAGCATAACCCCTTGGGGCCTCTAAACGGGTCTTGAGGGGTTTTTT
GTGCCCCTCGGGCCGGATTGCTATCTACCGGCATTGGCGCAGAAAAAAATGCCTGATGCGACGCTGCGCG
TCTTATACTCCCACATATGCCAGATTCAGCAACGGATACGGCTTCCCCAACTTGCCCACTTCCATACGTG
TCCTCCTTACCAGAAATTTATCCTTAAGGTCGTCAGCTATCCTGCAGGCGATCTCTCGATTTCGATCAAG
ACATTCCTTTAATGGTCTTTTCTGGACACCACTAGGGGTCAGAAGTAGTTCATCAAACTTTCTTCCCTCC
CTAATCTCATTGGTTACCTTGGGCTATCGAAACTTAATTAACCAGTCAAGTCAGCTACTTGGCGAGATCG
ACTTGTCTGGGTTTCGACTACGCTCAGAATTGCGTCAGTCAAGTTCGATCTGGTCCTTGCTATTGCACCC
GTTCTCCGATTACGAGTTTCATTTAAATCATGTGAGCAAAAGGCCAGCAAAAGGCCAGGAACCGTAAAAA
GGCCGCGTTGCTGGCGTTTTTCCATAGGCTCCGCCCCCCTGACGAGCATCACAAAAATCGACGCTCAAGT
CAGAGGTGGCGAAACCCGACAGGACTATAAAGATACCAGGCGTTTCCCCCTGGAAGCTCCCTCGTGCGCT
CTCCTGTTCCGACCCTGCCGCTTACCGGATACCTGTCCGCCTTTCTCCCTTCGGGAAGCGTGGCGCTTTC
TCATAGCTCACGCTGTAGGTATCTCAGTTCGGTGTAGGTCGTTCGCTCCAAGCTGGGCTGTGTGCACGAA
CCCCCCGTTCAGCCCGACCGCTGCGCCTTATCCGGTAACTATCGTCTTGAGTCCAACCCGGTAAGACACG
ACTTATCGCCACTGGCAGCAGCCACTGGTAACAGGATTAGCAGAGCGAGGTATGTAGGCGGTGCTACAGA
GTTCTTGAAGTGGTGGCCTAACTACGGCTACACTAGAAGAACAGTATTTGGTATCTGCGCTCTGCTGAAG
CCAGTTACCTTCGGAAAAAGAGTTGGTAGCTCTTGATCCGGCAAACAAACCACCGCTGGTAGCGGTGGTT
TTTTTGTTTGCAAGCAGCAGATTACGCGCAGAAAAAAAGGATCTCAAGAAGATCCTTTGATCTTTTCTAC
GGGGTCTGACGCTCAGTGGAACGAAAACTCACGTTAAGGGATTTTGGTCATGAGATTATCAAAAAGGATC
TTCACCTAGATCCTTTTAAATTAAAAATGAAGTTTTAAATCAATCTAAAGTATATATGAGTAAACTTGGT
CTGACAGTTACCAATGCTTAATCAGTGAGGCACCTATCTCAGCGATCTGTCTATTTCGTTCATCCATAGT
TGCATTTAAATTTCCGAACTCTCCAAGGCCCTCGTCGGAAAATCTTCAAACCTTTCGTCCGATCCATCTT
GCAGGCTACCTCTCGAACGAACTATCGCAAGTCTCTTGGCCGGCCTTGCGCCTTGGCTATTGCTTGGCAG
CGCCTATCGCCAGGTATTACTCCAATCCCGAATATCCGAGATCGGGATCACCCGAGAGAAGTTCAACCTA
CATCCTCAATCCCGATCTATCCGAGATCCGAGGAATATCGAAATCGGGGCGCGCCTGGCCTCCGCGCCGG
GTTTTGGCGCCTCCCGCGGGCGCCCCCCTCGTCACGGCGAGCGCTGCCACGTCAGACGAAGGGCGCAGGA
GCGTCCTGATCCTTCCGCCCGGACGCTCAGGACAGCGGCCCGCTGCTCATAAGACTCGGCCTTAGAACCC
CAGTATCAGCAGAAGGACATTTTAGGACGGGACTTGGGTGACTCTAGGGCACTGGTTTTCTTTCCAGAGA
GCGGAACAGGCGAGGAAAAGTAGTCCCTTCTCGGCGATTCTGCGGAGGGATCTCCGTGGGGCGGTGAACG
CCGATGATTATATAAGGACGCGCCGGGTGTGGCACAGCTAGTTCCGTCGCAGCCGGGATTTGGGTCGCGG
TTCTTGTTTGTGGATCGCTGTGATCGTCACTTGGTGAGTAGCGGGCTGCTGGGCTGGCCGGGGCTTTCGT
GGCCGCCGGGCCGCTCGGTGGGACGGAAGCGTGTGGAGAGACCGCCAAGGGCTGTAGTCTGGGTCCGCGA
GCAAGGTTGCCCTGAACTGGGGGTTGGGGGGAGCGCAGCAAAATGGCGGCTGTTCCCGAGTCTTGAATGG
AAGACGCTTGTGAGGCGGGCTGTGAGGTCGTTGAAACAAGGTGGGGGGCATGGTGGGCGGCAAGAACCCA
AGGTCTTGAGCCCTTCGCTAATGCGGGAAAGCTCTTATTCGGGTGAGATGGGCTGGGCACCATCTGGGGA
CCCTGACGTGAAGTTTGTCACTGACTGGAGAACTCGGTTTGTCGTCTGTTGCGGGGGCGGCAGTTATGGC
GGTGCCGTTGGGCAGTGCACCCGTACCTTTGGGAGCGCGCGCCCTCGTCGTGTCGTGACGTCACCCGTTC
TGTTGGCTTATAATGCAGGGTGGGGCCACCTGCCGGTAGGTGTGCGGTAGGCTTTTCTCCGTCGCAGGAC
GCAGGGTTCGGGCCTAGGGTAGGCTCTCCTGAATCGACAGGCGCCGGACCTCTGGTGAGGGGAGGGATAA
GTGAGGCGTCAGTTTCTTTGGTCGGTTTTATGTACCTATCTTCTTAAGTAGCTGAAGCTCCGGTTTTGAA
CTATGCGCTCGGGGTTGGCGAGTGTGTTTTGTGAAGTTTTTTAGGCACCTTTTGAAATGTAATCATTTGG
GTCAATATGTAATTTTCAGTGTTAGACTTGTAAATTGTCCGCTAAATTCTGGCCGTTTTTGGCTTTTTTG
TTAGACAACATGACCGAGTACAAGCCCACGGTGCGCCTCGCCACCCGCGACGACGTCCCCAGGGCCGTAC
GCACCCTCGCCGCCGCGTTCGCCGACTACCCCGCCACGCGCCACACCGTCGATCCGGACCGCCACATCGA
GCGGGTCACCGAGCTGCAAGAACTCTTCCTCACGCGCGTCGGGCTCGACATCGGCAAGGTGTGGGTCGCG
GACGACGGCGCCGCGGTGGCGGTCTGGACCACGCCGGAGAGCGTCGAAGCGGGGGCGGTGTTCGCCGAGA
TCGGCCCGCGCATGGCCGAGTTGAGCGGTTCCCGGCTGGCCGCGCAGCAACAGATGGAGGGCCTCCTGGC
GCCGCACCGGCCCAAGGAGCCCGCGTGGTTCCTGGCCACCGTCGGCGTCTCGCCCGACCACCAGGGCAAG
GGTCTGGGCAGCGCCGTCGTGCTCCCCGGAGTGGAGGCCGCCGAGCGCGCCGGGGTGCCCGCCTTCCTGG
AGACCTCCGCGCCCCGCAACCTCCCCTTCTACGAGCGGCTCGGCTTCACCGTCACCGCCGACGTCGAGGT
GCCCGAAGGACCGCGCACCTGGTGCATGACCCGCAAGCCCGGTGCCTAGGCTAGTATGTAAGCCTAGTCT
TAGATAATAAAATCGCTATCCATCGAAGATGGATGTGTGTTGGTTTTTTGTGTGTGTAACGCTAGGCGCG
CCTGGTGTACCGAGAACGATCCTCTCAGTGCGAGTCTCGACGATCCATATCGTTGCTTGGCAGTCAGCCA
GTCGGAATCCAGCTTGGGACCCAGGAAGTCCAATCGTCAGATATTGTACTCAAGCCTGGTCACGGCAGCG
TACCGATCTGTTTAAACCTAGATATTGATAGTCTGATCGGTCAACGTATAATCGAGTCCTAGCTTTTGCA
AACATCTATCAAGAGACAGGATCAGCAGGAGGCTTTCGCATGAGTATTCAACATTTCCGTGTCGCCCTTA
TTCCCTTTTTTGCGGCATTTTGCCTTCCTGTTTTTGCTCACCCAGAAACGCTGGTGAAAGTAAAAGATGC
TGAAGATCAGTTGGGTGCGCGAGTGGGTTACATCGAACTGGATCTCAACAGCGGTAAGATCCTTGAGAGT
TTTCGCCCCGAAGAACGCTTTCCAATGATGAGCACTTTTAAAGTTCTGCTATGTGGCGCGGTATTATCCC
GTATTGACGCCGGGCAAGAGCAACTCGGTCGCCGCATACACTATTCTCAGAATGACTTGGTTGAGTATTC
ACCAGTCACAGAAAAGCATCTTACGGATGGCATGACAGTAAGAGAATTATGCAGTGCTGCCATAACCATG
AGTGATAACACTGCGGCCAACTTACTTCTGACAACGATTGGAGGACCGAAGGAGCTAACCGCTTTTTTGC
ACAACATGGGGGATCATGTAACTCGCCTTGATCGTTGGGAACCGGAGCTGAATGAAGCCATACCAAACGA
CGAGCGTGACACCACGATGCCTGTAGCAATGGCAACAACCTTGCGTAAACTATTAACTGGCGAACTACTT
ACTCTAGCTTCCCGGCAACAGTTGATAGACTGGATGGAGGCGGATAAAGTTGCAGGACCACTTCTGCGCT
CGGCCCTTCCGGCTGGCTGGTTTATTGCTGATAAATCTGGAGCCGGTGAGCGTGGGTCTCGCGGTATCAT
TGCAGCACTGGGGCCAGATGGTAAGCCCTCCCGTATCGTAGTTATCTACACGACGGGGAGTCAGGCAACT
ATGGATGAACGAAATAGACAGATCGCTGAGATAGGTGCCTCACTGATTAAGCATTGGTAACCGATTCTAG
GTGCATTGGCGCAGAAAAAAATGCCTGATGCGACGCTGCGCGTCTTATACTCCCACATATGCCAGATTCA
GCAACGGATACGGCTTCCCCAACTTGCCCACTTCCATACGTGTCCTCCTTACCAGAAATTTATCCTTAAG
ATCGTTTAAACTCGACTCTGGCTCTATCGAATCTCCGTCGTTTCGAGCTTACGCGAACAGCCGTGGCGCT
CATTTGCTCGTCGGGCATCGAATCTCGTCAGCTATCGTCAGCTTACCTTTTTGGCAGCGATCGCGGCTCC
CGACATCTTGGACCATTAGCTCCACAGGTATCTTCTTCCCTCTAGTGGTCATAACAGCAGCTTCAGCTAC
CTCTCAATTCAAAAAACCCCTCAAGACCCGTTTAGAGGCCCCAAGGGGTTATGCTATCAATCGTTGCGTT
ACACACACAAAAAACCAACACACATCCATCTTCGATGGATAGCGATTTTATTATCTAACTGCTGATCGAG
TGTAGCCAGATCTAGTAATCAATTACGGGGTCATTAGTTCATAGCCCATATATGGAGTTCCGCGTTACAT
AACTTACGGTAAATGGCCCGCCTGGCTGACCGCCCAACGACCCCCGCCCATTGACGTCAATAATGACGTA
TGTTCCCATAGTAACGCCAATAGGGACTTTCCATTGACGTCAATGGGTGGAGTATTTACGGTAAACTGCC
CACTTGGCAGTACATCAAGTGTATCATATGCCAAGTACGCCCCCTATTGACGTCAATGACGGTAAATGGC
CCGCCTGGCATTATGCCCAGTACATGACCTTATGGGACTTTCCTACTTGGCAGTACATCTACGTATTAGT
CATCGCTATTACCATGCTGATGCGGTTTTGGCAGTACATCAATGGGCGTGGATAGCGGTTTGACTCACGG
GGATTTCCAAGTCTCCACCCCATTGACGTCAATGGGAGTTTGTTTTGGCACCAAAATCAACGGGACTTTC
CAAAATGTCGTAACAACTCCGCCCCATTGACGCAAATGGGCGGTAGGCGTGTACGGTGGGAGGTCTATAT
AAGCAGAGCTGGTTTAGTGAACCGTCAGATCAGATCTTTGTCGATCCTACCATCCACTCGACACACCCGC
CAGCGGCCGC
